>Addgene plasmid #231903 | pcDNA3.1 N-T2A-M-IRES-E | addgene full sequence | sequence record 462175 | Addgene NGS Result
GGGCCAGATATACGCGTTGACATTGATTATTGACTAGTTATTAATAGTAATCAATTACGGGGTCATTAGT
TCATAGCCCATATATGGAGTTCCGCGTTACATAACTTACGGTAAATGGCCCGCCTGGCTGACCGCCCAAC
GACCCCCGCCCATTGACGTCAATAATGACGTATGTTCCCATAGTAACGCCAATAGGGACTTTCCATTGAC
GTCAATGGGTGGAGTATTTACGGTAAACTGCCCACTTGGCAGTACATCAAGTGTATCATATGCCAAGTAC
GCCCCCTATTGACGTCAATGACGGTAAATGGCCCGCCTGGCATTATGCCCAGTACATGACCTTATGGGAC
TTTCCTACTTGGCAGTACATCTACGTATTAGTCATCGCTATTACCATGGTGATGCGGTTTTGGCAGTACA
TCAATGGGCGTGGATAGCGGTTTGACTCACGGGGATTTCCAAGTCTCCACCCCATTGACGTCAATGGGAG
TTTGTTTTGGCACCAAAATCAACGGGACTTTCCAAAATGTCGTAACAACTCCGCCCCATTGACGCAAATG
GGCGGTAGGCGTGTACGGTGGGAGGTCTATATAAGCAGAGCTCTCTGGCTAACTAGAGAACCCACTGCTT
ACTGGCTTATCGAAATTAATACGACTCACTATAGGGAGACCCAAGCTGGCTAGCGCTGGCTAGCGTTTAA
ACTTAAGCTTGCCACCATGTCTGACAACGGCCCTCAGAACCAGCGGAATGCCCCAAGAATCACCTTCGGC
GGCCCCTCCGATTCTACAGGCTCCAACCAGAATGGAGAGAGGTCCGGAGCACGCTCTAAGCAGCGGAGAC
CACAGGGCCTGCCCAACAATACCGCCAGCTGGTTCACCGCCCTGACACAGCACGGCAAGGAGGACCTGAA
GTTTCCCAGGGGCCAGGGCGTGCCTATCAACACCAATAGCTCCCCTGACGATCAGATCGGCTACTATAGG
AGGGCAACAAGGAGAATCCGGGGAGGCGACGGCAAGATGAAGGATCTGTCCCCCAGATGGTACTTCTACT
ATCTGGGCACCGGACCTGAGGCAGGACTGCCATATGGCGCCAATAAGGACGGAATCATCTGGGTGGCAAC
CGAGGGCGCCCTGAACACACCAAAGGATCACATCGGCACACGCAATCCCGCCAACAATGCAGCAATCGTG
CTCCAGCTGCCACAGGGCACCACACTGCCCAAGGGCTTTTACGCAGAGGGCAGCAGGGGCGGCTCCCAGG
CCTCTAGCCGCTCCTCTAGCCGGTCCAGAAACTCCTCTCGGAATTCTACCCCAGGCAGCTCCATGGGCAC
AAGCCCTGCAAGAATGGCAGGAAACGGAGGCGACGCCGCCCTGGCCCTGCTGCTGCTGGATAGACTGAAT
CAGCTGGAGTCTAAGATGAGCGGCAAGGGACAGCAGCAGCAGGGACAGACCGTGACAAAGAAGTCTGCCG
CCGAGGCCAGCAAGAAGCCAAGGCAGAAGCGCACCGCCACAAAGGCCTACAACGTGACCCAGGCCTTCGG
CAGGCGCGGACCAGAGCAGACACAGGGCAATTTTGGCGACCAGGAGCTGATCAGGCAGGGCACCGATTAT
AAGCACTGGCCTCAGATCGCACAGTTCGCACCAAGCGCCTCCGCCTTCTTTGGCATGAGCAGGATCGGAA
TGGAGGTGACCCCATCCGGCACATGGCTGACCTACACAGGCGCCATCAAGCTGGACGATAAGGACCCTAA
CTTCAAGGATCAGGTCATCCTGCTGAACAAGCACATCGATGCCTATAAGACCTTTCCCCCTACAGAGCCC
AAGAAGGACAAGAAGAAGAAGGCCGATGAGACCCAGGCCCTGCCTCAGAGACAGAAGAAGCAGCAGACCG
TGACACTGCTGCCAGCCGCCGACCTGGACGATTTTTCCAAGCAGCTCCAGCAGTCTATGTCTAGCGCCGA
TAGCACCCAGGGGTCCGGAGGAGAGGGCAGAGGAAGTCTCCTAACATGCGGTGACGTGGAGGAGAATCCT
GGCCCAATGGCCGACTCAAATGGGACCATTACTGTAGAGGAGCTGAAAAAACTGTTGGAGCAATGGAACC
TTGTGATTGGATTTCTCTTCTTGACATGGATTTGTCTCCTGCAATTCGCATACGCGAATCGCAACCGATT
CCTCTATATTATAAAACTTATATTCCTTTGGCTCCTGTGGCCTGTGACCCTTGCCTGCTTCGTACTCGCG
GCGGTGTATCGAATAAACTGGATAACTGGCGGCATAGCAATAGCTATGGCATGCCTGGTAGGTTTGATGT
GGCTCTCCTATTTTATAGCGTCATTCAGACTTTTTGCACGCACGCGAAGCATGTGGTCATTTAACCCTGA
AACAAATATCTTGCTTAATGTCCCCCTGCATGGCACAATTTTGACCCGACCGCTCCTTGAATCAGAATTG
GTGATTGGAGCCGTGATCCTGAGGGGCCACTTGAGGATCGCAGGACATCATCTTGGTCGCTGTGATATTA
AGGATTTGCCAAAAGAAATAACTGTAGCTACCAGTCGAACTTTGAGCTATTACAAGCTTGGAGCGTCCCA
AAGGGTCGCTGGCGATAGTGGATTTGCAGCCTATTCACGCTACAGGATAGGGAACTATAAACTGAATACA
GACCACTCATCATCTTCTGATAACATTGCTTTGCTCGTCCAGTAAGGATCCCGCCCCTCTCCCTCCCCCC
CCCCTAACGTTACTGGCCGAAGCCGCTTGGAATAAGGCCGGTGTGCGTTTGTCTATATGTTATTTTCCAC
CATATTGCCGTCTTTTGGCAATGTGAGGGCCCGGAAACCTGGCCCTGTCTTCTTGACGAGCATTCCTAGG
GGTCTTTCCCCTCTCGCCAAAGGAATGCAAGGTCTGTTGAATGTCGTGAAGGAAGCAGTTCCTCTGGAAG
CTTCTTGAAGACAAACAACGTCTGTAGCGACCCTTTGCAGGCAGCGGAACCCCCCACCTGGCGACAGGTG
CCTCTGCGGCCAAAAGCCACGTGTATAAGATACACCTGCAAAGGCGGCACAACCCCAGTGCCACGTTGTG
AGTTGGATAGTTGTGGAAAGAGTCAAATGGCTCTCCTCAAGCGTATTCAACAAGGGGCTGAAGGATGCCC
AGAAGGTACCCCATTGTATGGGATCTGATCTGGGGCCTCGGTGCACATGCTTTACATGTGTTTAGTCGAG
GTTAAAAAAACGTCTAGGCCCCCCGAACCACGGGGACGTGGTTTTCCTTTGAAAAACACGATGATAAGCT
TGCCACAACCCACAAGGAGAAATTCGCCGCCACCATGTACAGCTTCGTATCAGAAGAAACCGGGACACTG
ATCGTAAATTCTGTGCTCTTGTTTCTGGCATTCGTCGTATTTCTCCTCGTCACACTGGCAATTCTGACTG
CATTGAGGCTTTGCGCCTACTGTTGTAACATTGTCAATGTATCTCTCGTGAAACCCTCATTCTACGTTTA
CAGCAGGGTGAAGAATCTCAATTCTAGCAGGGTGCCGGATCTCCTCGTTCTTTAACTCGACCGACTCGAC
AATCAACCTCTGGATTACAAAATTTGTGAAAGATTGACTGGTATTCTTAACTATGTTGCTCCTTTTACGC
TATGTGGATACGCTGCTTTAATGCCTTTGTATCATGCTATTGCTTCCCGTATGGCTTTCATTTTCTCCTC
CTTGTATAAATCCTGGTTGCTGTCTCTTTATGAGGAGTTGTGGCCCGTTGTCAGGCAACGTGGCGTGGTG
TGCACTGTGTTTGCTGACGCAACCCCCACTGGTTGGGGCATTGCCACCACCTGTCAGCTCCTTTCCGGGA
CTTTCGCTTTCCCCCTCCCTATTGCCACGGCGGAACTCATCGCCGCCTGCCTTGCCCGCTGCTGGACAGG
GGCTCGGCTGTTGGGCACTGACAATTCCGTGGTGTTGTCGGGGAAGCTGACGTCCTTTCCATGGCTGCTC
GCCTGTGTTGCCACCTGGATTCTGCGCGGGACGTCCTTCTGCTACGTCCCTTCGGCCCTCAATCCAGCGG
ACCTTCCTTCCCGCGGCCTGCTGCCGGCTCTGCGGCCTCTTCCGCATCTTCGCCTTCGCCCTCAGACGAG
TCGGATCTCCCTTTGGGCCGCCTCCCCGCCTGGAATTAATTCGAGCTCGGTACCTTTAAGACCAATGACT
TACAAGGCAGCCTCGAGTCTAGAGGGCCCGTTTAAACCCGCTGATCAGCCTCGACTGTGCCTTCTAGTTG
CCAGCCATCTGTTGTTTGCCCCTCCCCCGTGCCTTCCTTGACCCTGGAAGGTGCCACTCCCACTGTCCTT
TCCTAATAAAATGAGGAAATTGCATCGCATTGTCTGAGTAGGTGTCATTCTATTCTGGGGGGTGGGGTGG
GGCAGGACAGCAAGGGGGAGGATTGGGAAGACAATAGCAGGCATGCTGGGGATGCGGTGGGCTCTATGGC
TTCTGAGGCGGAAAGAACCAGCTGGGGCTCTAGGGGGTATCCCC
[124 nt withheld, positions 4525-4648]
C
[91 nt withheld, positions 4650-4740]
A
[49 nt withheld, positions 4742-4790]
CCTTTGACGTTGGAGTCCACGTTCTTT
[37 nt withheld, positions 4818-4854]
ACCCTATCTCGGTCTATTCTTTTGATTTATAAGGGATTTTGCCGATTTCGGCCTATTGGTTAAAAAATGA
GCTGATTTAACAAAAATTTAACGCGAATTAATTCTGTGGAATGTGTGTCAGTTAGGGTGTGGAAAGTCCC
CAGGCTCCCCAGCAGGCAGAAGTATGCAAAGCATGCATCTCAATTAGTCAGCAACCAGGTGTGGAAAGTC
CCCAGGCTCCCCAGCAGGCAGAAGTATGCAAAGCATGCATCTCAATTAGTCAGCAACCATAGTCCCGCCC
CTAACTCCGCCCATCCCGCCCCTAACTCCGCCCAGTTCCGCCCATTCTCCGCCCCATGGCTGACTAATTT
TTTTTATTTATGCAGAGGCCGAGGCCGCCTCTGCCTCTGAGCTATTCCAGAAGTAGTGAGGAGGCTTTTT
TGGAGGCCTAGGCTTTTGCAAAAAGCTCCCGGGAGCTTGTATATCCATTTTCGGATCTGATCAAGAGACA
GGATGAGGATCGTTTCGCATGATTGAACAAGATGGATTGCACGCAGGTTCTCCGGCCGCTTGGGTGGAGA
GGCTATTCGGCTATGACTGGGCACAACAGACAATCGGCTGCTCTGATGCCGCCGTGTTCCGGCTGTCAGC
GCAGGGGCGCCCGGTTCTTTTTGTCAAGACCGACCTGTCCGGTGCCCTGAATGAACTGCAGGACGAGGCA
GCGCGGCTATCGTGGCTGGCCACGACGGGCGTTCCTTGCGCAGCTGTGCTCGACGTTGTCACTGAAGCGG
GAAGGGACTGGCTGCTATTGGGCGAAGTGCCGGGGCAGGATCTCCTGTCATCTCACCTTGCTCCTGCCGA
GAAAGTATCCATCATGGCTGATGCAATGCGGCGGCTGCATACGCTTGATCCGGCTACCTGCCCATTCGAC
CACCAAGCGAAACATCGCATCGAGCGAGCACGTACTCGGATGGAAGCCGGTCTTGTCGATCAGGATGATC
TGGACGAAGAGCATCAGGGGCTCGCGCCAGCCGAACTGTTCGCCAGGCTCAAGGCGCGCATGCCCGACGG
CGAGGATCTCGTCGTGACCCATGGCGATGCCTGCTTGCCGAATATCATGGTGGAAAATGGCCGCTTTTCT
GGATTCATCGACTGTGGCCGGCTGGGTGTGGCGGACCGCTATCAGGACATAGCGTTGGCTACCCGTGATA
TTGCTGAAGAGCTTGGCGGCGAATGGGCTGACCGCTTCCTCGTGCTTTACGGTATCGCCGCTCCCGATTC
GCAGCGCATCGCCTTCTATCGCCTTCTTGACGAGTTCTTCTGAGCGGGACTCTGGGGTTCGAAATGACCG
ACCAAGCGACGCCCAACCTGCCATCACGAGATTTCGATTCCACCGCCGCCTTCTATGAAAGGTTGGGCTT
CGGAATCGTTTTCCGGGACGCCGGCTGGATGATCCTCCAGCGCGGGGATCTCATGCTGGAGTTCTTCGCC
CACCCCAACTTGTTTATTGCAGCTTATAATGGTTACAAATAAAGCAATAGCATCACAAATTTCACAAATA
AAGCATTTTTTTCACTGCATTCTAGTTGTGGTTTGTCCAAACTCATCAATGTATCTTATCATGTCTGTAT
ACCGTCGACCTCTAGCTAGAGCTTGGCGTAATCATGGTCATAGCTGTTTCCTGTGTGAAATTGTTATCCG
CTCACAATTCCACACAACATACGAGCCGGAAGCATAAAGTGTAAAGCCTGGGGTGCCTAATGAGTGAGCT
AACTCACATTAATTGCGTTGCGCTCACTGCCCGCTTTCCAGTCGGGAAACCTGTCGTGCCAGCTGCATTA
ATGAATCGGCCAACGCGCGGGGAGAGGCGGTTTGCGTATTGGGCGCTCTTCCGCTTCCTCGCTCACTGAC
TCGCTGCGCTCGGTCGTTCGGCTGCGGCGAGCGGTATCAGCTCACTCAAAGGCGGTAATACGGTTATCCA
CAGAATCAGGGGATAACGCAGGAAAGAACATGTGAGCAAAAGGCCAGCAAAAGGCCAGGAACCGTAAAAA
GGCCGCGTTGCTGGCGTTTTTCCATAGGCTCCGCCCCCCTGACGAGCATCACAAAAATCGACGCTCAAGT
CAGAGGTGGCGAAACCCGACAGGACTATAAAGATACCAGGCGTTTCCCCCTGGAAGCTCCCTCGTGCGCT
CTCCTGTTCCGACCCTGCCGCTTACCGGATACCTGTCCGCCTTTCTCCCTTCGGGAAGCGTGGCGCTTTC
TCATAGCTCACGCTGTAGGTATCTCAGTTCGGTGTAGGTCGTTCGCTCCAAGCTGGGCTGTGTGCACGAA
CCCCCCGTTCAGCCCGACCGCTGCGCCTTATCCGGTAACTATCGTCTTGAGTCCAACCCGGTAAGACACG
ACTTATCGCCACTGGCAGCAGCCACTGGTAACAGGATTAGCAGAGCGAGGTATGTAGGCGGTGCTACAGA
GTTCTTGAAGTGGTGGCCTAACTACGGCTACACTAGAAGAACAGTATTTGGTATCTGCGCTCTGCTGAAG
CCAGTTACCTTCGGAAAAAGAGTTGGTAGCTCTTGATCCGGCAAACAAACCACCGCTGGTAGCGGTGGTT
TTTTTGTTTGCAAGCAGCAGATTACGCGCAGAAAAAAAGGATCTCAAGAAGATCCTTTGATCTTTTCTAC
GGGGTCTGACGCTCAGTGGAACGAAAACTCACGTTAAGGGATTTTGGTCATGAGATTATCAAAAAGGATC
TTCACCTAGATCCTTTTAAATTAAAAATGAAGTTTTAAATCAATCTAAAGTATATATGAGTAAACTTGGT
CTGACAGTTACCAATGCTTAATCAGTGAGGCACCTATCTCAGCGATCTGTCTATTTCGTTCATCCATAGT
TGCCTGACTCCCCGTCGTGTAGATAACTACGATACGGGAGGGCTTACCATCTGGCCCCAGTGCTGCAATG
ATACCGCGAGACCCACGCTCACCGGCTCCAGATTTATCAGCAATAAACCAGCCAGCCGGAAGGGCCGAGC
GCAGAAGTGGTCCTGCAACTTTATCCGCCTCCATCCAGTCTATTAATTGTTGCCGGGAAGCTAGAGTAAG
TAGTTCGCCAGTTAATAGTTTGCGCAACGTTGTTGCCATTGCTACAGGCATCGTGGTGTCACGCTCGTCG
TTTGGTATGGCTTCATTCAGCTCCGGTTCCCAACGATCAAGGCGAGTTACATGATCCCCCATGTTGTGCA
AAAAAGCGGTTAGCTCCTTCGGTCCTCCGATCGTTGTCAGAAGTAAGTTGGCCGCAGTGTTATCACTCAT
GGTTATGGCAGCACTGCATAATTCTCTTACTGTCATGCCATCCGTAAGATGCTTTTCTGTGACTGGTGAG
TACTCAACCAAGTCATTCTGAGAATAGTGTATGCGGCGACCGAGTTGCTCTTGCCCGGCGTCAATACGGG
ATAATACCGCGCCACATAGCAGAACTTTAAAAGTGCTCATCATTGGAAAACGTTCTTCGGGGCGAAAACT
CTCAAGGATCTTACCGCTGTTGAGATCCAGTTCGATGTAACCCACTCGTGCACCCAACTGATCTTCAGCA
TCTTTTACTTTCACCAGCGTTTCTGGGTGAGCAAAAACAGGAAGGCAAAATGCCGCAAAAAAGGGAATAA
GGGCGACACGGAAATGTTGAATACTCATACTCTTCCTTTTTCAATATTATTGAAGCATTTATCAGGGTTA
TTGTCTCATGAGCGGATACATATTTGAATGTATTTAGAAAAATAAACAAATAGGGGTTCCGCGCACATTT
CCCCGAAAAGTGCCACCTGACGTCGACGGATCGGGAGATCTCCCGATCCCCTATGGTGCACTCTCAGTAC
AATCTGCTCTGATGCCGCATAGTTAAGCCAGTATCTGCTCCCTGCTTGTGTGTTGGAGGTCGCTGAGTAG
TGCGCGAGCAAAATTTAAGCTACAACAAGGCAAGGCTTGACCGACAATTGCATGAAGAATCTGCTTAGGG
TTAGGCGTTTTGCGCTGCTTCGCGATGTAC
Features (pLannotate 1.2.2; 25 found; start..end, strand, type, name):
     19..398     +  enhancer       CMV enhancer: human cytomegalovirus immediate early enhancer
    399..602     +  promoter       CMV promoter: human cytomegalovirus (CMV) immediate early promoter
    598..631     +  LTR            5' LTR (truncated) (fragment): truncated 5' long terminal repeat (LTR) from HIV-1
    647..665     +  promoter       T7 promoter: promoter for bacteriophage T7 RNA polymerase
    717..1970    +  CDS            N: NCAP_SARS2 - Experimental evidence at protein level: Swiss-Prot protein existence level 1. Packages the positive strand viral genome RNA into a helical ribonucleocapsid (RNP) and plays a fundamental role during virion assembly through its interactions with the viral genome and membrane protein M. Plays an important role in enhancing the efficiency of subgenomic viral RNA transcription as well as viral replication (By similarity). May modulate transforming growth factor-beta signaling by binding host smad3 (By similarity). From Severe acute respiratory syndrome coronavirus 2 (2019-nCoV) (SARS-C
   2037..2702    +  CDS            VME1_SARS2: Experimental evidence at protein level: Swiss-Prot protein existence level 1. Component of the viral envelope that plays a central role in virus morphogenesis and assembly via its interactions with other viral proteins (By similarity). Regulates the localization of S protein at cis-Golgi, the place of virus budding (PubMed:33229438). May act by binding cytoplasmic c-terminus of S (PubMed:33229438). From Severe acute respiratory syndrome coronavirus 2 (2019-nCoV) (SARS-CoV-2).
   2825..3287    +  misc_feature   IRES: internal ribosome entry site (IRES) of the encephalomyocarditis virus (EMCV)
   3325..3549    +  CDS            E: VEMP_SARS2 - Experimental evidence at protein level: Swiss-Prot protein existence level 1. Plays a central role in virus morphogenesis and assembly. Acts as a viroporin and self-assembles in host membranes forming pentameric protein-lipid pores that allow ion transport. Also plays a role in the induction of apoptosis (By similarity). Regulates the localization of S protein at cis-Golgi, the place of virus budding (PubMed:33229438). May act by slowing down the cell secretory pathway (PubMed:33229438). May interfere with tight-junction stability by interacting with host MPP5. This would result i
   3571..4159    +  misc_feature   WPRE: woodchuck hepatitis virus posttranscriptional regulatory element
   4168..4184    +  misc_feature   MCS (fragment): pUC18/19 multiple cloning site
   4255..4479    +  polyA_signal   bGH poly(A) signal: bovine growth hormone polyadenylation signal
   4483..4504    +  promoter       SV40 promoter (fragment): SV40 enhancer and early promoter
   4525..4953    +  rep_origin     f1 ori (sequence partly withheld): f1 bacteriophage origin of replication; arrow indicates direction of (+) strand synthesis
   4967..5296    +  promoter       SV40 promoter: SV40 enhancer and early promoter
   5363..6154    +  CDS            neo: KKA2_KLEPN - Also known as kan, nptII. Experimental evidence at protein level: Swiss-Prot protein existence level 1. Resistance to kanamycin, neomycin, paromomycin, ribostamycin, butirosin and gentamicin B. From Klebsiella pneumoniae.
   6178..6336    +  CDS            ble (fragment): BLE_KLEPN - Experimental evidence at protein level: Swiss-Prot protein existence level 1. Binding protein with a strong affinity to the bleomycin family of antibiotics. Binds to CL990; an antimitotic-antibiotic compound. From Klebsiella pneumoniae.
   6331..6452    +  polyA_signal   SV40 poly(A) signal: SV40 polyadenylation signal
   6525..6541    -  protein_bind   lac operator: The lac repressor binds to the lac operator to inhibit transcription in E. coli. This inhibition can be relieved by adding lactose or isopropyl-β-D-thiogalactopyranoside (IPTG). lac repressor encoded by lacI
   6549..6579    -  promoter       lac promoter: promoter for the E. coli lac operon
   6594..6615    -  protein_bind   CAP binding site: CAP binding activates transcription in the presence of cAMP. E. coli catabolite activator protein
   6628..6720    -  CDS            lacI (fragment): lac repressor; lacI; The lac repressor binds to the lac operator to inhibit transcription in E. coli. This inhibition can be relieved by adding lactose or isopropyl-β-D-thiogalactopyranoside (IPTG).
   6903..7491    -  rep_origin     ori: high-copy-number ColE1/pMB1/pBR322/pUC origin of replication
   7662..8522    -  CDS            AmpR: β-lactamase; bla; confers resistance to ampicillin, carbenicillin, and related antibiotics
   8523..8627    -  promoter       AmpR promoter: bla
   8686..8738    -  misc_feature   bom (fragment): basis of mobility region from pBR322
