[The description below was written by a language model from this plasmid's Addgene catalogue record and pLannotate feature annotations shown in this document.]
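Description:
pcDNA3.1 N-T2A-M-IRES-E is a mammalian expression plasmid on the pcDNA3.1 backbone that supplies three SARS-CoV-2 structural proteins from a single transcript for making virus-like particles (VLPs). It is propagated in E. coli as a high-copy plasmid through a ColE1/pUC-type origin with ampicillin selection (AmpR). The backbone also carries an f1 origin and an SV40 promoter-driven neomycin resistance cassette with an SV40 poly(A) signal, which could allow G418 selection in mammalian cells. Small annotated fragments, including a truncated HIV-1 LTR piece, ble, lacI and bom remnants, appear to be backbone or cloning leftovers rather than functional units.

The payload is driven by the CMV enhancer and immediate early promoter, with a T7 promoter just upstream of the insert. The nucleocapsid (N) coding sequence, recorded as carrying the R203M substitution, comes first. The membrane (M) protein follows after a short gap where the T2A self-cleaving peptide named in the record would sit, although the feature table does not annotate T2A separately. T2A ribosome skipping yields N and M as separate polypeptides from one open reading frame. An EMCV IRES then permits cap-independent translation of the envelope (E) protein from the same mRNA. A WPRE downstream of E enhances transcript stability and expression, and the bGH poly(A) signal terminates the unit.

Consolidating N, M and E on one plasmid serves the stated "3-plasmid" SARS-CoV-2 VLP production system. The other two plasmids are not described in this record. The N and M-IRES-E portions were derived from earlier separately deposited plasmids. The associated publication concerns tuning VLP tropism and infectivity for mRNA delivery.
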