Addgene plasmid #231903: pcDNA3.1 N-T2A-M-IRES-E
Purpose: For the production of SARS-CoV-2 virus-like particles (VLPs) in the '3-plasmid' system
Depositing lab: Sriram Neelamegham. Depositing organization: University at Buffalo (SUNY Buffalo). Publication: Tuning the tropism and infectivity of SARS-CoV-2 virus-like particles for mRNA delivery. Yang Q, Davidson BA, Pajic P, Chen X, Gokcumen O, Gao M, Neelamegham S. Nucleic Acids Res. 2025 Feb 27;53(5):gkaf133. doi: 10.1093/nar/gkaf133. PubMed 40037714.
Backbone
  Vector backbone: pcDNA3.1
  Vector type: Mammalian Expression
Growth in bacteria
  Bacterial resistance: Ampicillin, 100 μg/mL
  Growth temperature: 37°C
  Growth strain: NEB Stable
  Copy number: High Copy
Gene/Insert
  Gene/Insert name: nucleocapsid protein-T2A-membrane protein-IRES-envelope protein (alt name: N-T2A-M-IRES-E)
  Species: SARS-CoV-2
  Mutation: R203M in N protein
  Entrez Gene: N (a.k.a. GU280_gp10); M (a.k.a. GU280_gp05); E (a.k.a. GU280_gp04)
  Promoter: CMV
  Cloning method: Other
Resource information
  A portion of this plasmid was derived from a plasmid made by: Jennifer Doudna, Plasmid CoV2-N-R203M (Addgene # 177952) and PlasmidCoV2-M-IRES-E (Addgene # 177938)
Terms and licenses: Academic/Nonprofit Terms; Industry Terms: Not Available to Industry
How to cite: pcDNA3.1 N-T2A-M-IRES-E was a gift from Sriram Neelamegham (Addgene plasmid # 231903 ; http://n2t.net/addgene:231903 ; RRID:Addgene_231903)
